>Addgene plasmid #105521 | pGEMHE-mEGFP-mTrim21ΔPRYSPRY | addgene partial sequence | sequence record 205138 | Addgene Partial NGS Result
CCCCCCCCCCTGCAGGCGCGCCGCCGGCGATTTAAATTAATTAATCTAGCTTGAGTATTCTATAGTGTCA
CCTAAATAGCTTGGCGTAATCATGGTCATAGCTGTTTCCTGTGTGAAATTGTTATCCGCTCACAATTCCA
CACAACATACGAGCCGGAAGCATAAAGTGTAAAGCCTGGGGTGCCTAATGAGTGAGCTAACTCACATTAA
TTGCGTTGCGCTCACTGCCCGCTTTCCAGTCGGGAAACCTGTCGTGCCAGCTGCATTAATGAATCGGCCA
ACGCGCGGGGAGAGGCGGTTTGCGTATTGGGCGCTCTTCCGCTTCCTCGCTCACTGACTCGCTGCGCTCG
GTCGTTCGGCTGCGGCGAGCGGTATCAGCTCACTCAAAGGCGGTAATACGGTTATCCACAGAATCAGGGG
ATAACGCAGGAAAGAACATGTGAGCAAAAGGCCAGCAAAAGGCCAGGAACCGTAAAAAGGCCGCGTTGCT
GGCGTTTTTCCATAGGCTCCGCCCCCCTGACGAGCATCACAAAAATCGACGCTCAAGTCAGAGGTGGCGA
AACCCGACAGGACTATAAAGATACCAGGCGTTTCCCCCTGGAAGCTCCCTCGTGCGCTCTCCTGTTCCGA
CCCTGCCGCTTACCGGATACCTGTCCGCCTTTCTCCCTTCGGGAAGCGTGGCGCTTTCTCATAGCTCACG
CTGTAGGTATCTCAGTTCGGTGTAGGTCGTTCGCTCCAAGCTGGGCTGTGTGCACGAACCCCCCGTTCAG
CCCGACCGCTGCGCCTTATCCGGTAACTATCGTCTTGAGTCCAACCCGGTAAGACACGACTTATCGCCAC
TGGCAGCAGCCACTGGTAACAGGATTAGCAGAGCGAGGTATGTAGGCGGTGCTACAGAGTTCTTGAAGTG
GTGGCCTAACTACGGCTACACTAGAAGAACAGTATTTGGTATCTGCGCTCTGCTGAAGCCAGTTACCTTC
GGAAAAAGAGTTGGTAGCTCTTGATCCGGCAAACAAACCACCGCTGGTAGCGGTGGTTTTTTTGTTTGCA
AGCAGCAGATTACGCGCAGAAAAAAAGGATCTCAAGAAGATCCTTTGATCTTTTCTACGGGGTCTGACGC
TCAGTGGAACGAAAACTCACGTTAAGGGATTTTGGTCATGAGATTATCAAAAAGGATCTTCACCTAGATC
CTTTTAAATTAAAAATGAAGTTTTAAATCAATCTAAAGTATATATGAGTAAACTTGGTCTGACAGTTACC
AATGCTTAATCAGTGAGGCACCTATCTCAGCGATCTGTCTATTTCGTTCATCCATAGTTGCCTGACTCCC
CGTCGTGTAGATAACTACGATACGGGAGGGCTTACCATCTGGCCCCAGTGCTGCAATGATACCGCGAGAC
CCACGCTCACCGGCTCCAGATTTATCAGCAATAAACCAGCCAGCCGGAAGGGCCGAGCGCAGAAGTGGTC
CTGCAACTTTATCCGCCTCCATCCAGTCTATTAATTGTTGCCGGGAAGCTAGAGTAAGTAGTTCGCCAGT
TAATAGTTTGCGCAACGTTGTTGCCATTGCTACAGGCATCGTGGTGTCACGCTCGTCGTTTGGTATGGCT
TCATTCAGCTCCGGTTCCCAACGATCAAGGCGAGTTACATGATCCCCCATGTTGTGCAAAAAAGCGGTTA
GCTCCTTCGGTCCTCCGATCGTTGTCAGAAGTAAGTTGGCCGCAGTGTTATCACTCATGGTTATGGCAGC
ACTGCATAATTCTCTTACTGTCATGCCATCCGTAAGATGCTTTTCTGTGACTGGTGAGTACTCAACCAAG
TCATTCTGAGAATAGTGTATGCGGCGACCGAGTTGCTCTTGCCCGGCGTCAATACGGGATAATACCGCGC
CACATAGCAGAACTTTAAAAGTGCTCATCATTGGAAAACGTTCTTCGGGGCGAAAACTCTCAAGGATCTT
ACCGCTGTTGAGATCCAGTTCGATGTAACCCACTCGTGCACCCAACTGATCTTCAGCATCTTTTACTTTC
ACCAGCGTTTCTGGGTGAGCAAAAACAGGAAGGCAAAATGCCGCAAAAAAGGGAATAAGGGCGACACGGA
AATGTTGAATACTCATACTCTTCCTTTTTCAATATTATTGAAGCATTTATCAGGGTTATTGTCTCATGAG
CGGATACATATTTGAATGTATTTAGAAAAATAAACAAATAGGGGTTCCGCGCACATTTCCCCGAAAAGTG
CCACCTGACGTCTAAGAAACCATTATTATCATGACATTAACCTATAAAAATAGGCGTATCACGAGGCCCT
TTCGTCTCGCGCGTTTCGGTGATGACGGTGAAAACCTCTGACACATGCAGCTCCCGGAGACGGTCACAGC
TTGTCTGTAAGCGGATGCCGGGAGCAGACAAGCCCGTCAGGGCGCGTCAGCGGGTGTTGGCGGGTGTCGG
GGCTGGCTTAACTATGCGGCATCAGAGCAGATTGTACTGAGAGTGCACCATATGCGGTGTGAAATACCGC
ACAGATGCGTAAGGAGAAAATACCGCATCAGGCGCCATTCGCCATTCAGGCTGCGCAACTGTTGGGAAGG
GCGATCGGTGCGGGCCTCTTCGCTATTACGCCAGCTGGCGAAAGGGGGATGTGCTGCAAGGCGATTAAGT
TGGGTAACGCCAGGGTTTTCCCAGTCACGACGTTGTAAAACGACGGCCAGTGAATTGTAATACGACTCAC
TATAGGGCGAATTAATTCGAGCTCGGTACCCAGCTTGCTTGTTCTTTTTGCAGAAGCTCAGAATAAACGC
TCAACTTTGGCAGATCAATTCCCCGGTGCTAGCGCTACCGGTCGCCACCATGGTGAGCAAGGGCGAGGAG
CTGTTCACCGGGGTGGTGCCCATCCTGGTCGAGCTGGACGGCGACGTAAACGGCCACAAGTTCAGCGTGT
CCGGCGAGGGCGAGGGCGATGCCACCTACGGCAAGCTGACCCTGAAGTTCATCTGCACCACCGGCAAGCT
GCCCGTGCCCTGGCCCACCCTCGTGACCACCCTGACCTACGGCGTGCAGTGCTTCAGCCGCTACCCCGAC
CACATGAAGCAGCACGACTTCTTCAAGTCCGCCATGCCCGAAGGCTACGTCCAGGAGCGCACCATCTTCT
TCAAGGACGACGGCAACTACAAGACCCGCGCCGAGGTGAAGTTCGAGGGCGACACCCTGGTGAACCGCAT
CGAGCTGAAGGGCATCGACTTCAAGGAGGACGGCAACATCCTGGGGCACAAGCTGGAGTACAACTACAAC
AGCCACAACGTCTATATCATGGCCGACAAGCAGAAGAACGGCATCAAGGTGAACTTCAAGATCCGCCACA
ACATCGAGGACGGCAGCGTGCAGCTCGCCGACCACTACCAGCAGAACACCCCCATCGGCGACGGCCCCGT
GCTGCTGCCCGACAACCACTACCTGAGCACCCAGTCCGCCCTGAGCAAAGACCCCAACGAGAAGCGCGAT
CACATGGTCCTTAAGGAGTTCGTGACCGCCGCCGGGATCACTCTCGGCATGGACGAGCTGTACAAGTCCG
GACTCAGATCTCGAGCTCAAGCTTCGAATTCAATGTCTCTGGAAAAGATGTGGGAGGAGGTCACCTGTTC
TATCTGCCTGGATCCCATGGTGGAGCCTATGAGTATCGAATGTGGCCATTGCTTTTGCAAGGAATGCATT
TTTGAAGTTGGGAAGAATGGGGGCAGTTCATGTCCCGAGTGCCGGCAACAGTTTCTGCTCCGAAACCTCA
GGCCCAATAGACATATAGCCAACATGGTGGAAAACCTTAAACAGATAGCCCAGAATACCAAGAAGAGTAC
CCAGGAAACGCACTGCATGAAGCATGGAGAGAAGCTTCACCTATTCTGTGAGGAAGATGGGCAGGCCCTT
TGCTGGGTGTGTGCCCAGTCTGGGAAACACCGGGACCACACCAGGGTCCCTATTGAAGAGGCTGCTAAGG
TATACCAGGAGAAGATCCACGTGGCTTTAGAAAAACTGAGAAAGGGGAAAGAGTTGGCCGAGAAGATGGA
AATGGATCTCACGATGCAAAGAACAGACTGGAAGAGGAACATTGACACCCAGAAGTCGAGGATTCACGCA
GAGTTCGCACTTCAGAATAGCTTGCTGGCTCAGGAGGAGCAGAGGCAGCTGCAGAGGCTGGAGAAGGATC
AAAGGGAGTACCTGAGACTCCTGGGGAAGAAGGAGGCTGAGCTGGCTGAGAAGAACCAGGCCCTGCAGGA
GCTGATCTCAGAGCTGGAGAGGAGGATTCGTGGTTCAGAGCTGGAGCTACTGCAGGAGGTGAGGATCATC
CTGGAAAGGAGTGGATCCTGGAACCTGGACACGTTAGATATTGACGCCCCAGACCTAACAAGCACATGCC
CTGTGCCAGGGCGGAAAAAGATGCTGAGGACATGTTGAGCGGCCGCTCTAGATAAATGATAGCTTGATCT
GGTTACCACTAAACCAGCCTCAAGAACACCCGAATGGAGTCTCTAAGCTACATAATACCAACTTACACTT
TACAAAATGTTGTCCCCCAAAATGTAGCCATTCGTATCTGCTCCTAATAAAAAGAAAGTTTCTTCACATT
C
