[The description below was written by a language model from this plasmid's Addgene catalogue record.]
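Description:
pGEMHE-mEGFP-mTrim21ΔPRYSPRY is an in vitro transcription plasmid built on the pGEMHE backbone, with a recorded total size of about 4.7 kb. It is propagated in E. coli as a high-copy plasmid under ampicillin selection. The record provides catalogue fields only, with no feature table, so elements such as the replication origin, any untranslated regions flanking the insert, or a linearisation site are not documented here.

The payload is a truncated mouse Trim21 (also known as Ro52 or Ssa1) coding sequence of roughly 850 bp, cloned between EcoRI and NotI sites that both remain intact. The record describes the mutation as deletion of the PRYSPRY domain and notes amino acids 1–281, which, given the insert size, appears to denote the retained portion of the protein. An mEGFP (monomeric enhanced GFP) tag carried on the backbone is fused to the N terminus, so the product is a fluorescent TRIM21 truncation. A T7 promoter upstream of the fusion lets T7 RNA polymerase synthesise mRNA in vitro, which can then be introduced into cells for expression rather than relying on transcription from the plasmid in the target cell.

TRIM21 is an E3 ubiquitin ligase and cytosolic antibody receptor, and its PRYSPRY domain is the part that binds antibody Fc. The associated publication describes a method for acute, rapid degradation of endogenous proteins. A variant lacking PRYSPRY would be expected not to engage antibody-bound targets, so it would plausibly serve as a negative control alongside full-length TRIM21, although the record does not state this role explicitly.
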