Addgene plasmid #105521: pGEMHE-mEGFP-mTrim21ΔPRYSPRY
Purpose: T7 promotor drives in vitro transcription of mEGFP-tagged mouse TRIM21 with deleted PRYSPRY domain mRNA
Depositing lab: Melina Schuh. Depositing organization: MRC Laboratory of Molecular Biology. Publication: A Method for the Acute and Rapid Degradation of Endogenous Proteins. Clift D, McEwan WA, Labzin LI, Konieczny V, Mogessie B, James LC, Schuh M. Cell. 2017 Nov 13. pii: S0092-8674(17)31255-2. doi: 10.1016/j.cell.2017.10.033. PubMed 29153837.
Backbone
  Vector backbone: pGEMHE
  Backbone size w/o insert (bp): 3816
  Total vector size (bp): 4662
  Vector type: in vitro Transcription
Growth in bacteria
  Bacterial resistance: Ampicillin, 100 μg/mL
  Growth temperature: 37°C
  Growth strain: DH5alpha
  Copy number: High Copy
Gene/Insert
  Gene/Insert name: TRIM21 (alt names: Ro52; Ssa1)
  Species: M. musculus (mouse)
  Insert size (bp): 846
  Mutation: deletion of PRYSPRY domain (aa1-281)
  GenBank ID: NM_001082552.2
  Entrez Gene: Trim21 (a.k.a. Ro52, Ssa1)
  Promoter: T7
  Tag / fusion protein: mEGFP (N terminal on backbone)
  Cloning method: Restriction Enzyme; 5′ cloning site EcoRI (not destroyed); 3′ cloning site NotI (not destroyed)
  Sequencing primers: 5′ CATGGTCCTGCTGGAGTTCGTG; 3′ TCGGGTGTTCTTGAGGCTGG
Resource information
  A portion of this plasmid was derived from a plasmid made by: Trim sequence was originally cloned by Leo James/William McEwan also MRC Laboratory of Molecular Biology
Terms and licenses: Academic/Nonprofit Terms; Industry Terms: Not Available to Industry
How to cite: pGEMHE-mEGFP-mTrim21ΔPRYSPRY was a gift from Melina Schuh (Addgene plasmid # 105521 ; http://n2t.net/addgene:105521 ; RRID:Addgene_105521)
